Addgene plasmid #89353: pcDNA3.1-hAsCpf1(TATV) (pY220)
Purpose: Expresses humanized AsCpf1 variant that recognizes TATV PAMs
Depositing lab: Feng Zhang. Depositing organization: Broad Institute. Publication: Engineered Cpf1 variants with altered PAM specificities. Gao L, Cox DBT, Yan WX, Manteiga JC, Schneider MW, Yamano T, Nishimasu H, Nureki O, Crosetto N, Zhang F. Nat Biotechnol. 2017 Jun 5. doi: 10.1038/nbt.3900. PubMed 28581492.
Backbone
  Vector backbone: pcDNA3.1
  Backbone size w/o insert (bp): 5402
  Total vector size (bp): 9509
  Vector type: Mammalian Expression, CRISPR
Growth in bacteria
  Bacterial resistance: Ampicillin, 100 μg/mL
  Growth temperature: 37°C
  Growth strain: NEB Stable
  Copy number: Unknown
Gene/Insert
  Gene/Insert name: Cpf1, RVR variant (alt name: AsCas12a RVR variant)
  Species: Synthetic; Acidaminococcus sp.
  Insert size (bp): 4107
  Mutation: S542R/K548V/N552R
  Promoter: CMV
  Tag / fusion protein: NLS (N terminal on insert); NLS-3xHA (C terminal on insert)
  Cloning method: Gibson Cloning
  Sequencing primers: 5′ CGCAAATGGGCGGTAGGCGTG
Terms and licenses: Academic/Nonprofit Terms; Industry Terms: Not Available to Industry
Depositor comments: This variant also recognizes TTTV and RATR PAMs (R = A or G). For more information on Zhang lab CRISPR plasmids, please refer to www.addgene.org/crispr/zhang/.
How to cite: pcDNA3.1-hAsCpf1(TATV) (pY220) was a gift from Feng Zhang (Addgene plasmid # 89353 ; http://n2t.net/addgene:89353 ; RRID:Addgene_89353)
