[The description below was written by a language model from this plasmid's Addgene catalogue record and pLannotate feature annotations shown in this document.]
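Description:
pcDNA3.1-hAsCpf1(TATV) (pY220) is a 9.5 kb mammalian expression plasmid built on the pcDNA3.1 backbone for transient or stable production of an engineered CRISPR nuclease. It is propagated in E. coli through a high-copy ColE1/pUC-type origin and selected with ampicillin via the β-lactamase gene. An f1 origin is also present. The backbone carries an SV40 early promoter driving a neomycin phosphotransferase gene followed by an SV40 polyadenylation signal, which in principle allows G418 selection of transfected mammalian cells. Short annotated fragments (ble, lacI, bom, a truncated HIV-1 LTR match near the CMV promoter) appear to be backbone remnants or incidental sequence matches rather than functional parts.

The payload is a human codon-optimized Acidaminococcus sp. Cpf1 (AsCas12a) coding sequence of about 4.1 kb carrying the S542R/K548V/N552R substitutions, known as the RVR variant. Expression is driven by the CMV immediate-early enhancer and promoter and terminated by the bovine growth hormone polyadenylation signal. A T7 promoter sits upstream of the coding region and could support in vitro transcription. The catalogue lists an N-terminal NLS and a C-terminal NLS-3xHA fusion. The feature table confirms the C-terminal nucleoplasmin bipartite NLS and triple HA epitope but does not annotate the N-terminal signal. The NLS directs the nuclease to the nucleus and the HA tag allows immunodetection.

The three mutations shift PAM preference so that the enzyme recognizes TATV sites, and the depositor notes it also accepts TTTV and RATR PAMs, widening the range of targetable genomic sites. The plasmid encodes only the nuclease, and no crRNA expression cassette is annotated, so a guide must be supplied separately for genome editing in mammalian cells.
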