Features (pLannotate 1.2.2; 22 found; start..end, strand, type, name):
    243..671     -  rep_origin     f1 ori (sequence partly withheld): f1 bacteriophage origin of replication; arrow indicates direction of (+) strand synthesis
    692..713     -  promoter       SV40 promoter (fragment): SV40 enhancer and early promoter
    717..941     -  polyA_signal   bGH poly(A) signal: bovine growth hormone polyadenylation signal
   1021..1101    -  CDS            3xHA: three tandem HA epitope tags
   1108..1155    -  CDS            nucleoplasmin NLS: bipartite nuclear localization signal from nucleoplasmin
   1156..5073    -  CDS            AsCpf1: CRISPR-associated protein from Acidaminococcus sp. BV3L6 (Zetsche et al., 2015)
   5166..5184    -  promoter       T7 promoter: promoter for bacteriophage T7 RNA polymerase
   5200..5233    -  LTR            5' LTR (truncated) (fragment): truncated 5' long terminal repeat (LTR) from HIV-1
   5229..5432    -  promoter       CMV promoter: human cytomegalovirus (CMV) immediate early promoter
   5433..5812    -  enhancer       CMV enhancer: human cytomegalovirus immediate early enhancer
   5967..6019    +  misc_feature   bom (fragment): basis of mobility region from pBR322
   6078..6182    +  promoter       AmpR promoter: bla
   6183..7043    +  CDS            AmpR: β-lactamase; bla; confers resistance to ampicillin, carbenicillin, and related antibiotics
   7214..7802    +  rep_origin     ori: high-copy-number ColE1/pMB1/pBR322/pUC origin of replication
   7985..8077    +  CDS            lacI (fragment): lac repressor; lacI; The lac repressor binds to the lac operator to inhibit transcription in E. coli. This inhibition can be relieved by adding lactose or isopropyl-β-D-thiogalactopyranoside (IPTG).
   8090..8111    +  protein_bind   CAP binding site: CAP binding activates transcription in the presence of cAMP. E. coli catabolite activator protein
   8126..8156    +  promoter       lac promoter: promoter for the E. coli lac operon
   8164..8180    +  protein_bind   lac operator: The lac repressor binds to the lac operator to inhibit transcription in E. coli. This inhibition can be relieved by adding lactose or isopropyl-β-D-thiogalactopyranoside (IPTG). lac repressor encoded by lacI
   8253..8374    -  polyA_signal   SV40 poly(A) signal: SV40 polyadenylation signal
   8369..8527    -  CDS            ble (fragment): BLE_KLEPN - Experimental evidence at protein level: Swiss-Prot protein existence level 1. Binding protein with a strong affinity to the bleomycin family of antibiotics. Binds to CL990; an antimitotic-antibiotic compound. From Klebsiella pneumoniae.
   8551..9342    -  CDS            neo: KKA2_KLEPN - Also known as kan, nptII. Experimental evidence at protein level: Swiss-Prot protein existence level 1. Resistance to kanamycin, neomycin, paromomycin, ribostamycin, butirosin and gentamicin B. From Klebsiella pneumoniae.
   9409..229     -  promoter       SV40 promoter (across the origin): SV40 enhancer and early promoter
>Addgene plasmid #89353 | pcDNA3.1-hAsCpf1(TATV) (pY220) | addgene full sequence | sequence record 178228 | Addgene NGS Result
AGCCATGGGGCGGAGAATGGGCGGAACTGGGCGGAGTTAGGGGCGGGATGGGCGGAGTTAGGGGCGGGAC
TATGGTTGCTGACTAATTGAGATGCATGCTTTGCATACTTCTGCCTGCTGGGGAGCCTGGGGACTTTCCA
CACCTGGTTGCTGACTAATTGAGATGCATGCTTTGCATACTTCTGCCTGCTGGGGAGCCTGGGGACTTTC
CACACCCTAACTGACACACATTCCACAGAATTAATTCGCGTTAAATTTTTGTTAAATCAGCTCATTTTTT
AACCAATAGGCCGAAATCGGCAAAATCCCTTATAAATCAAAAGAATAGACCGAGATAGGGT
[37 nt withheld, positions 342-378]
AAAGAACGTGGACTCCAACGTCAAAGG
[49 nt withheld, positions 406-454]
T
[91 nt withheld, positions 456-546]
G
[124 nt withheld, positions 548-671]
GGGGATACCCCCTAGAGCCCCAGCTGGTTCTTTCCGCCTCAGAAGCCATAGAGCCCACCGCATCCCCAGC
ATGCCTGCTATTGTCTTCCCAATCCTCCCCCTTGCTGTCCTGCCCCACCCCACCCCCCAGAATAGAATGA
CACCTACTCAGACAATGCGATGCAATTTCCTCATTTTATTAGGAAAGGACAGTGGGAGTGGCACCTTCCA
GGGTCAAGGAAGGCACGGGGGAGGGGCAAACAACAGATGGCTGGCAACTAGAAGGCACAGTCGAGGCTGA
TCAGCGGGTTTAAACGGGCCCTCTAGACTCGAGCGGCCGCCACTGTGCTGGATATCTGCAGAATTCTTAG
GCATAGTCGGGGACATCATATGGGTATGCATAATCAGGCACGTCGTAGGGATAAGCGTAATCTGGAACAT
CGTATGGGTAGGATCCCTTTTTCTTTTTTGCCTGGCCGGCCTTTTTCGTGGCCGCCGGCCTTTTGTTGCG
CAGCTCCTGGATGTAGGCCAGCCAGTCCTGATTGGAGATGCCGTTCTGCAGCTTCAGATCCTTGCTCTCC
TTCAGGTGATTCAGCAGCAGCTGGCCCTTCAGGGCGATGTGGTAGGCGCCATTGGCATCGGCGTCCATGG
GCCACTCTGGGTTCTGAAACCGGGAGTCGAAGCACACGCCATTCAGATCGCGCACGGGGCTGTTGATATA
GTCCTCGCCTGTGGCGGCATTGGAGTTCCGCATCTGCAGCACGCTGCGGATCAGGGCCACCATGGTGTCG
ATGGCGTGAGAATCGTCATTCTCCAGCAGCTTTGGCAGGATGTTGGAGCCATCCCTGAACACGATGCCCT
TCTCCTCCAGCAGGGCGATCAGCTCGTTGGCAGGATACAGGTCCCGGTATCTGCCGGTGAATCTGTGATT
CTCGATCACTGGCACGATTCTCTTGCCGGCGATGAAAGGGGTGCCCTTGGCGTCAAACTGTGTCTCGTTC
TTCTCGAACACGATATCCCATGCAGGCATAAAGCCGGGCAGGCCCCTCTGGAAGGACAGATTTCTGTTCA
TCTTAAAGTGCAGGATGAAGTCGCCGGTTTTCACGTCGTAGTGCAGAAAGTCGAAGCCCTCCAGGAAGTG
CTTGCGGCTCTCGTGATTCTTGATGGTTTTCCACACGAAGGGGTCCACGAAGCCGGTCAGGGGATCGATC
TTAGATGTATATGGGGCAGGCACGTAAAACAGGAAGCCAGACTGGGTGCCCATCTTGGCAAAGGAGGTGA
ACTGGTCTGTCAGCTGGTATGGGTTCAGCACGCCTCCCACTTTCTCTGCTGGATAGTCCTTCAGCACCAG
GCAATTCAGCTTATCGATCAGCATCTTCTCGAACTGCTGGTACACGGCCTTCTCGGCGATGCCGGTCCTC
TTGCTCTTAAAGCCGAAATTCAGGTTCTCCAGCACCACCACGGCCTGGTAGTGGATCATCAGGTCCACGA
TCTCGTGGATGACCTGGCTCAGATAGCCCTGCTTCAGATCCTTGATTGTGCCCACCACAGACCAGGCCTG
CCTTGCTGCCACCCTCTCCTTCTCCCTGTTGTCCAGCTTCTTCTGGTAATCAAACTGCTGGATGGTGTTC
AGGCTCCGCTGCTCCAGGATCTTGCCGGTGGAGTCGATCACTGTGATATAGATCAGGTTTCTCTCGCCCC
GATCGATGCCGATGATAGGTGTCTCGGGGTGCTCCTTCAGGTAGGCATTCACCCTCTGGTTGAACTTAGA
TGGGGAATTGGCGGCCTGATAGTTCAGTGTGATAGGCACGTGGAAAAAGAACTTGTCGCTGGTAAAGCGC
CTATCCTTGATGATCTCGTGAGACACCTCCTTGGTGATCACGTTGGGCAGCAGGGCCCTGGCCTCATCAG
ACAGGTCGTGGGACAGTCTGTGATTCACATAGTCGTACAGCTCCTGGTACAGGGTGTCGGGGATTGGGGT
TTTCTGATCCTTCAGCTTCTTGTTCAGCATCTTCTCTCCCAGCCGGTGTGCCATCCTCTTCATCCTGGAC
TTAGGGCGGTAGAACAGCTCGGCCTGGCCATTCAGCTTGATGCTTGTCTTGGCCAGGTTCTCTGGAGAAA
ACAGACCGGTCCAATACAGTGTGTGCAGATTAGGCTTGCCGTGGTGGCCCTTGGCAAAGTCCTTGTTATA
GATCTGGAACAGGTACAGCTTGCCTGTCTCCACGGCATCCATGATCTCCTTCTCGGCGATTCTCTGGAAG
CTGATGTGGTACAGCAGGGGATTCAGCTCGGCATAGTACTCGCCCAGGTCCTTATACTGAGAGGATGGCC
GCAGGCTAGACAGATCGATAGAGGTTGTCTTGGTATACTTGGACAGAAAATCCCTTGTGAAGTCGATCCA
CTTGCACAGGGCCTCTCTGTAGCCCTTCTGGTCGCCGGTTTTCTTGGCGTACGCTGTCTGAAACTTCTTT
GGCTCCTTCTCAGGATTGTTCAGGTCGTAGATCTCCTTTGTGATCTCCAGAGGCTCGATGAAATTGTTGG
ACAGCAGGATGGGGGTTGTGTGGGTCTGAAAGTGGGCGGTCACCGCCTTCAGCTGGGTGCTGCACTTTGG
GATCATCTTGGCGGCATCCGGAAAGTAGTCATAGTACATCTTATCAAAGCCCTCGCTGGTTTTCTCTGTG
GGCTCGAAGCTGAGGGCCTTATACCTGCCCTTCTGCTTTGGCATGATGCCCAGATAGTACAGGCCGTTCT
TCACAAACAGGATGGCGCCCCGGTTCTTCTCCACATTCACGTCCCAGCCCCGGGCCAGTGTAGGCATCTG
AAAGTTCAGCTTGAACTTCTCCACGGAGTAGGGCTTCTTGGTGGCATAATTTCTGGCCTTGTTGTAGAAG
CTCAGAGAAGGCTCCATCTCCAGCTTGATGCCGGTCAGCCGGGCAGAGAACTCGGGGTCCACCTCGTTGG
ACTCATCCACGGCAAACCAGTCCAGCAGGTGGTACAGGCCCAGCAGGCTGTCCAGCTGAGACTTCAGGAT
CTCCTTCTCCTCCTGCTTCTTCAGGGTTGTAGGCAGTGGCTGATCCAGGGCGGCGTGTGCGTGGGACAGG
ATCTCGCTGGTTTTCTGCTTGAAGGCCTCGCTCAGCTCCTTGCCTGCGGCAGAGATGATCTCCTGCAGGT
TGATATCCTCGTGCTTCAGGCTGCGCTGCACCTTCTCCTTGGCAGACTTGGTGATCTTGCCTGTCAGCTC
GGAGATTCTCCGCTCATACAGGGCATTCCTCAGTGTATCCCAGTGGTCGCACAGGGCGCTGCTGATTGTC
TCCAGCTTCTTGTGGCTGATGAAGATGTGTGTCAGGTCGATGCTGTTCAGCTCGTTAAACAGGGCCTCGG
CTGTCTCCAGCACGTTCTCGTTTCTCAGCAGTGTCTTGTACTTGCAGAAGGACTGGATCACTTCCTCGTC
GCTCTTAAACTCCTCCAGGATGAAAGACAGGGTGTTCCTATCGGACAGGATCTGCTTAAACAGGGGGATG
AATCTGTGTGGCAGGGAGGCGATGATGTGGGCTGTCTCATCATTCTTCTGGATGGCCAGATTCAGCACCT
CGTTCAGGCCCTTGATCTTCTCGGTGCCTGCCTCCCGAGAGATTCCTCCCAGCAGCTGGTTATACAGGTC
GATCTGGGTCTGTGTCAGCAGCTGGTTATAAAAAGGGAAGGAAAACACCTCCTCGATGGAGGTGCTCACG
AAGATGCCGATGGCCTTCTTCACGTTCTCAAAGTGCTCCCGCAGGCTGGGCACGGCGGTGATCAGGCGTG
TGAAGATGTGACAATTCTCCTTAAACTTGGGGAAGTTGTCCTGCACGATGCGGTGTGGGATGGCTGTGCT
GATATCCTCGGCGCTGAACACGTTCTTCCTGTTCTCATAAAAGCCGGAGAAGTAGGTTGTAAACTTGTCG
AAGCTCCGCAGCAGGGCGTTCTCGTGCTCGGTTGTGGTCACGGTGCCCAGCTGCTTCAGCACCTTGCCAT
TAAACAGCTCGGCCTTGAACAGGCCCTTGTAGATCTCGGCGTGTCTCTTATTGATGGCATCGGTCAGGTT
GTCTGTCCGGCCGATGAAGTAGTCGTGGATGGCATTGCGATATGTGGCCTGCTCCTCGATCAGGGCGTTC
CTTGTCTCCTCGGTTTTCTCCTTTCTATAGGAGTCGATGGCGGCGCTCAGGTTCTCCCAATCCAGCTGCA
CCAGCTGCAGGCACTGGTCGGCATAGGTCTTGTAGATCCGATCGATGATGGGCTTCAGCTCCTTGTAGTG
ATCATTGCGGGCCTTGTCCTCCTCGATGAAGCCCTGCTCCTGGATGTGCTTCAGGGTCTTGCCCTGTGGG
ATCAGCTCAAACCGCAGTGTCTTGCTCACCTGATACAGGTTGGTAAAGCCCTCGAACTGTGTGGCTGCTG
GGACTCCGTGGATACCGACCTTCCGCTTCTTCTTTGGGGCCATGGTGGCAAGCTTAAGTTTAAACGCTAG
CCAGCTTGGGTCTCCCTATAGTGAGTCGTATTAATTTCGATAAGCCAGTAAGCAGTGGGTTCTCTAGTTA
GCCAGAGAGCTCTGCTTATATAGACCTCCCACCGTACACGCCTACCGCCCATTTGCGTCAATGGGGCGGA
GTTGTTACGACATTTTGGAAAGTCCCGTTGATTTTGGTGCCAAAACAAACTCCCATTGACGTCAATGGGG
TGGAGACTTGGAAATCCCCGTGAGTCAAACCGCTATCCACGCCCATTGATGTACTGCCAAAACCGCATCA
CCATGGTAATAGCGATGACTAATACGTAGATGTACTGCCAAGTAGGAAAGTCCCATAAGGTCATGTACTG
GGCATAATGCCAGGCGGGCCATTTACCGTCATTGACGTCAATAGGGGGCGTACTTGGCATATGATACACT
TGATGTACTGCCAAGTGGGCAGTTTACCGTAAATACTCCACCCATTGACGTCAATGGAAAGTCCCTATTG
GCGTTACTATGGGAACATACGTCATTATTGACGTCAATGGGCGGGGGTCGTTGGGCGGTCAGCCAGGCGG
GCCATTTACCGTAAGTTATGTAACGCGGAACTCCATATATGGGCTATGAACTAATGACCCCGTAATTGAT
TACTATTAATAACTAGTCAATAATCAATGTCAACGCGTATATCTGGCCCGTACATCGCGAAGCAGCGCAA
AACGCCTAACCCTAAGCAGATTCTTCATGCAATTGTCGGTCAAGCCTTGCCTTGTTGTAGCTTAAATTTT
GCTCGCGCACTACTCAGCGACCTCCAACACACAAGCAGGGAGCAGATACTGGCTTAACTATGCGGCATCA
GAGCAGATTGTACTGAGAGTGCACCATAGGGGATCGGGAGATCTCCCGATCCGTCGACGTCAGGTGGCAC
TTTTCGGGGAAATGTGCGCGGAACCCCTATTTGTTTATTTTTCTAAATACATTCAAATATGTATCCGCTC
ATGAGACAATAACCCTGATAAATGCTTCAATAATATTGAAAAAGGAAGAGTATGAGTATTCAACATTTCC
GTGTCGCCCTTATTCCCTTTTTTGCGGCATTTTGCCTTCCTGTTTTTGCTCACCCAGAAACGCTGGTGAA
AGTAAAAGATGCTGAAGATCAGTTGGGTGCACGAGTGGGTTACATCGAACTGGATCTCAACAGCGGTAAG
ATCCTTGAGAGTTTTCGCCCCGAAGAACGTTTTCCAATGATGAGCACTTTTAAAGTTCTGCTATGTGGCG
CGGTATTATCCCGTATTGACGCCGGGCAAGAGCAACTCGGTCGCCGCATACACTATTCTCAGAATGACTT
GGTTGAGTACTCACCAGTCACAGAAAAGCATCTTACGGATGGCATGACAGTAAGAGAATTATGCAGTGCT
GCCATAACCATGAGTGATAACACTGCGGCCAACTTACTTCTGACAACGATCGGAGGACCGAAGGAGCTAA
CCGCTTTTTTGCACAACATGGGGGATCATGTAACTCGCCTTGATCGTTGGGAACCGGAGCTGAATGAAGC
CATACCAAACGACGAGCGTGACACCACGATGCCTGTAGCAATGGCAACAACGTTGCGCAAACTATTAACT
GGCGAACTACTTACTCTAGCTTCCCGGCAACAATTAATAGACTGGATGGAGGCGGATAAAGTTGCAGGAC
CACTTCTGCGCTCGGCCCTTCCGGCTGGCTGGTTTATTGCTGATAAATCTGGAGCCGGTGAGCGTGGGTC
TCGCGGTATCATTGCAGCACTGGGGCCAGATGGTAAGCCCTCCCGTATCGTAGTTATCTACACGACGGGG
AGTCAGGCAACTATGGATGAACGAAATAGACAGATCGCTGAGATAGGTGCCTCACTGATTAAGCATTGGT
AACTGTCAGACCAAGTTTACTCATATATACTTTAGATTGATTTAAAACTTCATTTTTAATTTAAAAGGAT
CTAGGTGAAGATCCTTTTTGATAATCTCATGACCAAAATCCCTTAACGTGAGTTTTCGTTCCACTGAGCG
TCAGACCCCGTAGAAAAGATCAAAGGATCTTCTTGAGATCCTTTTTTTCTGCGCGTAATCTGCTGCTTGC
AAACAAAAAAACCACCGCTACCAGCGGTGGTTTGTTTGCCGGATCAAGAGCTACCAACTCTTTTTCCGAA
GGTAACTGGCTTCAGCAGAGCGCAGATACCAAATACTGTTCTTCTAGTGTAGCCGTAGTTAGGCCACCAC
TTCAAGAACTCTGTAGCACCGCCTACATACCTCGCTCTGCTAATCCTGTTACCAGTGGCTGCTGCCAGTG
GCGATAAGTCGTGTCTTACCGGGTTGGACTCAAGACGATAGTTACCGGATAAGGCGCAGCGGTCGGGCTG
AACGGGGGGTTCGTGCACACAGCCCAGCTTGGAGCGAACGACCTACACCGAACTGAGATACCTACAGCGT
GAGCTATGAGAAAGCGCCACGCTTCCCGAAGGGAGAAAGGCGGACAGGTATCCGGTAAGCGGCAGGGTCG
GAACAGGAGAGCGCACGAGGGAGCTTCCAGGGGGAAACGCCTGGTATCTTTATAGTCCTGTCGGGTTTCG
CCACCTCTGACTTGAGCGTCGATTTTTGTGATGCTCGTCAGGGGGGCGGAGCCTATGGAAAAACGCCAGC
AACGCGGCCTTTTTACGGTTCCTGGCCTTTTGCTGGCCTTTTGCTCACATGTTCTTTCCTGCGTTATCCC
CTGATTCTGTGGATAACCGTATTACCGCCTTTGAGTGAGCTGATACCGCTCGCCGCAGCCGAACGACCGA
GCGCAGCGAGTCAGTGAGCGAGGAAGCGGAAGAGCGCCCAATACGCAAACCGCCTCTCCCCGCGCGTTGG
CCGATTCATTAATGCAGCTGGCACGACAGGTTTCCCGACTGGAAAGCGGGCAGTGAGCGCAACGCAATTA
ATGTGAGTTAGCTCACTCATTAGGCACCCCAGGCTTTACACTTTATGCTTCCGGCTCGTATGTTGTGTGG
AATTGTGAGCGGATAACAATTTCACACAGGAAACAGCTATGACCATGATTACGCCAAGCTCTAGCTAGAG
GTCGACGGTATACAGACATGATAAGATACATTGATGAGTTTGGACAAACCACAACTAGAATGCAGTGAAA
AAAATGCTTTATTTGTGAAATTTGTGATGCTATTGCTTTATTTGTAACCATTATAAGCTGCAATAAACAA
GTTGGGGTGGGCGAAGAACTCCAGCATGAGATCCCCGCGCTGGAGGATCATCCAGCCGGCGTCCCGGAAA
ACGATTCCGAAGCCCAACCTTTCATAGAAGGCGGCGGTGGAATCGAAATCTCGTGATGGCAGGTTGGGCG
TCGCTTGGTCGGTCATTTCGAACCCCAGAGTCCCGCTCAGAAGAACTCGTCAAGAAGGCGATAGAAGGCG
ATGCGCTGCGAATCGGGAGCGGCGATACCGTAAAGCACGAGGAAGCGGTCAGCCCATTCGCCGCCAAGCT
CTTCAGCAATATCACGGGTAGCCAACGCTATGTCCTGATAGCGGTCCGCCACACCCAGCCGGCCACAGTC
GATGAATCCAGAAAAGCGGCCATTTTCCACCATGATATTCGGCAAGCAGGCATCGCCATGGGTCACGACG
AGATCCTCGCCGTCGGGCATGCGCGCCTTGAGCCTGGCGAACAGTTCGGCTGGCGCGAGCCCCTGATGCT
CTTCGTCCAGATCATCCTGATCGACAAGACCGGCTTCCATCCGAGTACGTGCTCGCTCGATGCGATGTTT
CGCTTGGTGGTCGAATGGGCAGGTAGCCGGATCAAGCGTATGCAGCCGCCGCATTGCATCAGCCATGATG
GATACTTTCTCGGCAGGAGCAAGGTGAGATGACAGGAGATCCTGCCCCGGCACTTCGCCCAATAGCAGCC
AGTCCCTTCCCGCTTCAGTGACAACGTCGAGCACAGCTGCGCAAGGAACGCCCGTCGTGGCCAGCCACGA
TAGCCGCGCTGCCTCGTCCTGCAGTTCATTCAGGGCACCGGACAGGTCGGTCTTGACAAAAAGAACCGGG
CGCCCCTGCGCTGACAGCCGGAACACGGCGGCATCAGAGCAGCCGATTGTCTGTTGTGCCCAGTCATAGC
CGAATAGCCTCTCCACCCAAGCGGCCGGAGAACCTGCGTGCAATCCATCTTGTTCAATCATGCGAAACGA
TCCTCATCCTGTCTCTTGATCAGATCCGAAAATGGATATACAAGCTCCCGGGAGCTTTTTGCAAAAGCCT
AGGCCTCCAAAAAAGCCTCCTCACTACTTCTGGAATAGCTCAGAGGCAGAGGCGGCCTCGGCCTCTGCAT
AAATAAAAAAAATTAGTC
